>Addgene plasmid #72864 | pRB38 | depositor full sequence | sequence record 136546 | pRB38 sequence 4339 bps
GCCCCTGCAGCCGAATTATATTATTTTTGCCAAATAATTTTTAACAAAAGCTCTGAAGTCTTCTTCATTT
AAATTCTTAGATGATACTTCATCTGGAAAATTGTCCCAATTAGTAGCATCACGCTGTGAGTAAGTTCTAA
ACCATTTTTTTATTGTTGTATTATCTCTAATCTTACTACTCGATGAGTTTTCGGTATTATCTCTATTTTT
AACTTGGAGCAGGTTCCATTCATTGTTTTTTTCATCATAGTGAATAAAATCAACTGCTTTAACACTTGTG
CCTGAACACCATATCCATCCGGCGTAATACGACTCACTATAGGGAGAGCGGCCGCCAGATCTTCCGGATG
GCTCGAGTTTTTCAGCAAGATAAGTTCCTATACTTTCTAGAGAATAGGAACTTCCATATGCTGTTGGAAT
ATACTATTCAACCTACAAAAATAACGTTAAACAACACTACTTTATATTTGATATGAATGGCCACACCTTT
TATGCCATAAAACATATTGTAAGAGAATACCACTCTTTTTATTCCTTCTTTCCTTCTTGTACGTTTTTTG
CTGTGAGTAGGTCGTGGTGCTGGTGTTGCAGTTGAAATAACTTAAAATATAAATCATAAAACTCAAACAT
AAACTTGACTATTTATTTATTTATTAAGAAAGGAGGTACCGGTATGGCCAAGCCTTTGTCTCAAGAAGAA
TCCACCCTCATTGAAAGAGCAACGGCTACAATCAACAGCATCCCCATCTCTGAAGACTACAGCGTCGCCA
GCGCAGCTCTCTCTAGCGACGGCCGCATCTTCACTGGTGTCAATGTATATCATTTTACTGGGGGACCTTG
CGCAGAACTCGTGGTGCTGGGCACTGCTGCTGCTGCGGCAGCTGGCAACCTGACTTGTATCGTCGCGATC
GGAAATGAGAACAGGGGCATCTTGAGCCCCTGCGGACGGTGCCGACAGGTTCTTCTCGATCTGCATCCTG
GGATCAAAGCCATAGTGAAGGACAGTGATGGACAGCCGACGGCAGTTGGGATTCGTGAATTGCTGCCCTC
TGGTTATGTGTGGGAGGGCTAGAAATTATTAAAAATAAAACTTTAAAAATAAATTTGTTTCTAACATATG
CCTAGGCTTGTTGATTTGTTTTTTGTTTATTTACTGCGGTAATTCCTAGTCTTAGAAGCTTATTGAACTT
GTTGATGCCTTCTGGTTGGGAAATCCTCCTCTTTATACCCGATCCAGTCCAATCGAAACTGTGGGCCGTG
GTGCCCGATAAGATAAGAAAGCCGTGTGCAAGTCGATCGGCGTGCGCAAAAGCATAATGCTTTTTCTGCC
CGGCGATGATAAGCGATTTGCACACGCCCTGATAACAGGAATTGATTTTTTTGGTGCGCAAAGCAGTGAA
AGCTCTATAAGAATGCTGGACCGCCAGTCGACAATCATCAAACAGTGCTAGCTAACGGCTAAGTGAATCA
AGTTTATTTTAATATAATCAACAACAAAATATTTTAACACAAACCTAGGGAAGTTCCTATACTTTCTAGA
GAATAGGAACTTCTAATCCAAAATGGGATCCAGCGCTTGGAGCCACCCGCAGTTCGAGAAAGGTGGACAT
CACCACCATCACCATCATCACGGATCGTGGAGCCACCCGCAGTTCGAAAAAACCGGTGAATTCGAAAACC
TGTATTTTCAGGGCGAATTCGGTACCTCTCCAGCTGCTCCAAGCGGCGGTACTAGTATCTTTCTAGAAGA
TCTCCTACAATATTCTCAGCTGCCATGGAAAATCGATGTTCTTCTTTTATTCTCTCAAGATTTTCAGGCT
GTATATTAAAACTTATATTAAGAACTATGCTAACCACCTCATCAGGAACCGTTGTAGGTGGCGTGGGTTT
TCTTGGCAATCGACTCTCATGAAAACTACGAGCTAAATATTCAATATGTTCCTCTTGACCAACTTTATTC
TGCATTTTTTTTGAACGAGGTTTAGAGCAAGCTTCAGGAAACTGAGACAGGAATTTTATTAAAAATTTAA
ATTTTGAAGAAAGTTCAGGGTTAATAGCATCCATTTTTTGCTTTGCAAGTTCCTCAGCATTCTTAACAAA
AGACGTCTCTTTTGACATGTTTAAAGTTTAAACCTCCTGTGTGAAATTATTATCCGCTCATAATTCCACA
CATTATACGAGCCGGAAGCATAAAGTGTAAAGCCTGGGGTGCCTAATGAGTGAGCTAACTCACATTAATT
GCGTTGCGCTCACTGCCAATTGCTTTCCAGTCGGGAAACCTGTCGTGCCAGCTGCATTAATGAATCGGCC
AACGCGCGGGGAGAGGCGGTTTGCGTATTGGGCGCTCTTCCGCTTCCTCGCTCACTGACTCGCTGCGCTC
GGTCGTTCGGCTGCGGCGAGCGGTATCAGCTCACTCAAAGGCGGTAATACGGTTATCCACAGAATCAGGG
GATAACGCAGGAAAGAACATGTGAGCAAAAGGCCAGCAAAAGGCCAGGAACCGTAAAAAGGCCGCGTTGC
TGGCGTTTTTCCATAGGCTCCGCCCCCCTGACGAGCATCACAAAAATCGACGCTCAAGTCAGAGGTGGCG
AAACCCGACAGGACTATAAAGATACCAGGCGTTTCCCCCTGGAAGCTCCCTCGTGCGCTCTCCTGTTCCG
ACCCTGCCGCTTACCGGATACCTGTCCGCCTTTCTCCCTTCGGGAAGCGTGGCGCTTTCTCATAGCTCAC
GCTGTAGGTATCTCAGTTCGGTGTAGGTCGTTCGCTCCAAGCTGGGCTGTGTGCACGAACCCCCCGTTCA
GCCCGACCGCTGCGCCTTATCCGGTAACTATCGTCTTGAGTCCAACCCGGTAAGACACGACTTATCGCCA
CTGGCAGCAGCCACTGGTAACAGGATTAGCAGAGCGAGGTATGTAGGCGGTGCTACAGAGTTCTTGAAGT
GGTGGCCTAACTACGGCTACACTAGAAGGACAGTATTTGGTATCTGCGCTCTGCTGAAGCCAGTTACCTT
CGGAAAAAGAGTTGGTAGCTCTTGATCCGGCAAACAAACCACCGCTGGTAGCGGTGGTTTTTTTGTTTGC
AAGCAGCAGATTACGCGCAGAAAAAAAGGATCTCAAGAAGATCCTTTGATCTTTTCTACGGGGTCTGACG
CTCAGTGGAACGAAAACTCACGTTAAGGGATTTTGGTCATGAGATTATCAAAAAGGATCTTCACCTAGAT
CCTTTTAAATTAAAAATGAAGTTTTAAATCAATCTAAAGTATATATGAGTAAACTTGGTCTGACAGTTAC
CAATGCTTAATCAGTGAGGCACCTATCTCAGCGATCTGTCTATTTCGTTCATCCATAGTTGCCTGACTCC
CCGTCGTGTAGATAACTACGATACGGGAGGGCTTACCATCTGGCCCCAGTGCTGCAATGATACCGCGAGA
CCCACGCTCACCGGCTCCAGATTTATCAGCAATAAACCAGCCAGCCGGAAGGGCCGAGCGCAGAAGTGGT
CCTGCAACTTTATCCGCCTCCATCCAGTCTATTAATTGTTGCCGGGAAGCTAGAGTAAGTAGTTCGCCAG
TTAATAGTTTGCGCAACGTTGTTGCCATTGCTACAGGCATCGTGGTGTCACGCTCGTCGTTTGGTATGGC
TTCATTCAGCTCCGGTTCCCAACGATCAAGGCGAGTTACATGATCCCCCATGTTGTGCAAAAAAGCGGTT
AGCTCCTTCGGTCCTCCGATCGTTGTCAGAAGTAAGTTGGCCGCAGTGTTATCACTCATGGTTATGGCAG
CACTGCATAATTCTCTTACTGTCATGCCATCCGTAAGATGCTTTTCTGTGACTGGTGAGTACTCAACCAA
GTCATTCTGAGAATAGTGTATGCGGCGACCGAGTTGCTCTTGCCCGGCGTCAATACGGGATAATACCGCG
CCACATAGCAGAACTTTAAAAGTGCTCATCATTGGAAAACGTTCTTCGGGGCGAAAACTCTCAAGGATCT
TACCGCTGTTGAGATCCAGTTCGATGTAACCCACTCGTGCACCCAACTGATCTTCAGCATCTTTTACTTT
CACCAGCGTTTCTGGGTGAGCAAAAACAGGAAGGCAAAATGCCGCAAAAAAGGGAATAAGGGCGACACGG
AAATGTTGAATACTCATACTCTTCCTTTTTCAATATTATTGAAGCATTTATCAGGGTTATTGTCTCATGA
GCGGATACATATTTGAATGTATTTAGAAAAATAAACAAATAGGGGTTCCGCGCACATTTCCCCGAAAAGT
GCCACCTGACGTCTAAGAAACCATTATTATCATGACATTAACCTATAAAAATAGGCGTATCACGAGGCC
Features (pLannotate 1.2.2; 15 found; start..end, strand, type, name):
    305..323     +  promoter       T7 promoter: promoter for bacteriophage T7 RNA polymerase
    372..404     -  protein_bind   FRT (minimal): supports FLP-mediated excision but not integration (Turan and Bode, 2011) FLP recombinase from the Saccharomyces cerevisiae 2μ plasmid
    412..664     +  promoter       copia promoter (fragment): strong promoter from the Drosophila transposable element copia (Sinclair et al., 1986)
    674..1071    +  CDS            BSD (fragment): blasticidin S deaminase; Aspergillus terreus BSD; confers resistance to blasticidin
   1073..1102    +  misc_feature   P element 3' end (fragment): P element 3' end
   1520..1553    -  protein_bind   FRT (minimal): supports FLP-mediated excision but not integration (Turan and Bode, 2011) FLP recombinase from the Saccharomyces cerevisiae 2μ plasmid
   1578..1597    +  CDS            Strep-Tag II (fragment): peptide that binds Strep-Tactin®, an engineered form of streptavidin
   1638..1660    +  CDS            Strep-Tag II (fragment): peptide that binds Strep-Tactin®, an engineered form of streptavidin
   1674..1694    +  CDS            TEV site: tobacco etch virus (TEV) protease recognition and cleavage site
   2171..2201    -  promoter       lac UV5 promoter: E. coli lac promoter with an "up" mutation
   2216..2237    -  protein_bind   CAP binding site: CAP binding activates transcription in the presence of cAMP. E. coli catabolite activator protein
   2262..2345    -  CDS            lacI (fragment): lac repressor; lacI; The lac repressor binds to the lac operator to inhibit transcription in E. coli. This inhibition can be relieved by adding lactose or isopropyl-β-D-thiogalactopyranoside (IPTG).
   2528..3116    -  rep_origin     ori: high-copy-number ColE1/pMB1/pBR322/pUC origin of replication
   3287..4147    -  CDS            AmpR: β-lactamase; bla; confers resistance to ampicillin, carbenicillin, and related antibiotics
   4148..4252    -  promoter       AmpR promoter: bla
