[The description below was written by a language model from this plasmid's Addgene catalogue record and pLannotate feature annotations shown in this document.]
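Description:
pRB38 is a 4,339 bp template plasmid built on the pJet1.2 cloning backbone. It belongs to a toolbox for genome editing in cultured Drosophila melanogaster cells. It is propagated in E. coli through a high-copy ColE1/pUC-type origin and selected with ampicillin via the bla gene and its native promoter. The depositor notes that bacteria carrying this backbone grow rather poorly and give low plasmid yields. Other backbone elements in the annotation are a T7 promoter and lac UV5 promoter/CAP site remnants.

The payload is a tagging cassette for placing an N-terminal affinity tag on a protein of interest. Its first part is a selection module in which the strong copia transposon promoter constitutively drives the blasticidin S deaminase gene (BSD), giving blasticidin resistance in insect cells. According to the record, this marker is followed by the Drosophila mtnDE promoter. That promoter is not annotated in the feature table but presumably lies in the unannotated stretch between the marker and the second FRT. The whole module is flanked by two minimal FRT sites, which support FLP-mediated excision, so the marker and promoter can be removed after selection.

Downstream of the second FRT lies the 129 bp synthetic insert, cloned between XhoI and SpeI. It encodes Strep-tag II, an 8xHis stretch, a second Strep-tag II and a TEV protease cleavage site. This arrangement allows tandem affinity purification on Strep-Tactin and metal-chelate resins, with proteolytic removal of the tag. The record describes the plasmid only as a template for this tag. Although catalogued as an insect expression vector, it carries no gene of interest itself.
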