Addgene plasmid #72864: pRB38
Purpose: template for N-terminal Strep-8xHis-Strep-TEV site tag, constitutive Blasticidin resistance
Depositing lab: Klaus Foerstemann. Depositing organization: Ludwig-Maximilians-Universitaet Muenchen (LMU). Publication: A Comprehensive Toolbox for Genome Editing in Cultured Drosophila melanogaster Cells. Kunzelmann S, Bottcher R, Schmidts I, Forstemann K. G3 (Bethesda). 2016 Jun 1;6(6):1777-85. doi: 10.1534/g3.116.028241. PubMed 27172193.
Backbone
  Vector backbone: pJet1.2
  Backbone size w/o insert (bp): 2974
  Total vector size (bp): 4339
  Modifications to backbone: contains a copia-Blasticidin cassette, followed by the Drosophila mtnDE promoter, flanked by FRT-sites
  Vector type: Insect Expression
  Selectable markers: Blasticidin
Growth in bacteria
  Bacterial resistance: Ampicillin, 100 μg/mL
  Growth temperature: 37°C
  Growth strain: DH5alpha
  Copy number: High Copy
Gene/Insert
  Gene/Insert name: Strep - His8 - Strep -TEV tag
  Species: synthetic
  Insert size (bp): 129
  Cloning method: Restriction Enzyme; 5′ cloning site XhoI (not destroyed); 3′ cloning site SpeI (not destroyed)
  Sequencing primers: 5′ pJet fwd; 3′ pJet rev
Terms and licenses: Academic/Nonprofit Terms; Industry Terms: Not Available to Industry
Depositor comments: We observe rather poor growth of bacteria with the pJet1.2 backbone, resulting in low yields of the plasmid preps.
How to cite: pRB38 was a gift from Klaus Foerstemann (Addgene plasmid # 72864 ; http://n2t.net/addgene:72864 ; RRID:Addgene_72864)
