>Addgene plasmid #72864 | pRB38 | addgene partial sequence | sequence record 139697 | T7 5'-TAATACGACTCACTATAGGG-3'
TTTTTCAGCAAGATAAGTTCCTATACTTTCTAGAGAATAGGAACTTCCATATGCTGTTGGAATATACTAT
TCAACCTACAAAAATAACGTTAAACAACACTACTTTATATTTGATATGAATGGCCACACCTTTTATGCCA
TAAAACATATTGTAAGAGAATACCACTCTTTTTATTCCTTCTTTCCTTCTTGTACGTTTTTTGCTGTGAG
TAGGTCGTGGTGCTGGTGTTGCAGTTGAAATAACTTAAAATATAAATCATAAAACTCAAACATAAACTTG
ACTATTTATTTATTTATTAAGAAAGGAGGTACCGGTATGGCCAAGCCTTTGTCTCAAGAAGAATCCACCC
TCATTGAAAGAGCAACGGCTACAATCAACAGCATCCCCATCTCTGAAGACTACAGCGTCGCCAGCGCAGC
TCTCTCTAGCGACGGCCGCATCTTCACTGGTGTCAATGTATATCATTTTACTGGGGGACCTTGCGCAGAA
CTCGTGGTGCTGGGCACTGCTGCTGCTGCGGCAGCTGGCAACCTGACTTGTATCGTCGCGATCGGAAATG
AGAACAGGGGCATCTTGAGCCCCTGCGGACGGTGCCGACAGGTTCTTCTCGATCTGCATCCTGGGATCAA
AGCCATAGTGAAGGACAGTGATGGACAGCCGACGGCAGTTGGGATTCGTGAATTGCTGCCCTCTGGTTAT
GTGTGGGAGGGCTAGAAATTATTAAAAATAAAACTTTAAAAATAAATTTGTTTCTAACATATGCC
