>Addgene plasmid #72864 | pRB38 | addgene partial sequence | sequence record 139698 | pTac-F 5'-cggctcgtataatgtgtgga-3'
CATGTCAAAAGAGACGTCTTTTGTTAAGAATGCTGAGGAACTTGCAAAGCAAAAAATGGATGCTATTAAC
CCTGAACTTTCTTCAAAATTTAAATTTTTAATAAAATTCCTGTCTCAGTTTCCTGAAGCTTGCTCTAAAC
CTCGTTCAAAAAAAATGCAGAATAAAGTTGGTCAAGAGGAACATATTGAATATTTAGCTCGTAGTTTTCA
TGAGAGTCGATTGCCAAGAAAACCCACGCCACCTACAACGGTTCCTGATGAGGTGGTTAGCATAGTTCTT
AATATAAGTTTTAATATACAGCCTGAAAATCTTGAGAGAATAAAAGAAGAACATCGATTTTCCATGGCAG
CTGAGAATATTGTAGGAGATCTTCTAGAAAGATACTAGTACCGCCGCTTGGAGCAGCTGGAGAGGTACCG
AATTCGCCCTGAAAATACAGGTTTTCGAATTCACCGGTTTTTTCGAACTGCGGGTGGCTCCACGATCCGT
GATGATGGTGATGGTGGTGATGTCCACCTTTCTCGAACTGCGGGTGGCTCCAAGCGCTGGATCCCATTTT
GGATTAGAAGTTCCTATTCTCTAGAAAGTATAGGAACTTCCCTAGGTTTGTGTTAAAATATTTTGTTGTT
GATTATATTAAAATAAACTTGATTCACTTAGCCGTTAGCTAGCACTGTTTGATGATTGTCGACTGGCGGT
CCAGCATTCTTATAGAGCTTTCACTGCTTTGCGCACCAAAAAAATCAATTCCTGTTATCAGGGCGTGTGC
AAATCGCTTATCATCGCCGGG
